Addgene plasmid #162975: C453-E14: attB4-EF1p>-attB5
Purpose: Gateway attB4/attB5 entry clone for mammalian expression using the human EF1alpha promoter
Depositing lab: Dominic Esposito. Depositing organization: National Cancer Institute (NCI). Publication: Combinatorial assembly of clone libraries using site-specific recombination. Wall VE, Garvey LA, Mehalko JL, Procter LV, Esposito D. Methods Mol Biol. 2014;1116:193-208. doi: 10.1007/978-1-62703-764-8_14. PubMed 24395366.
Backbone
  Vector backbone: pDonr215
  Vector type: Synthetic Biology
Growth in bacteria
  Bacterial resistance: Kanamycin, 50 μg/mL
  Growth temperature: 37°C
  Growth strain: DH5alpha
  Copy number: High Copy
Gene/Insert
  Gene/Insert name: human EF1alpha promoter
  Species: H. sapiens (human)
  Cloning method: Gateway Cloning
Terms and licenses: Academic/Nonprofit Terms; Industry Terms: Not Available to Industry
How to cite: C453-E14: attB4-EF1p>-attB5 was a gift from Dominic Esposito (Addgene plasmid # 162975 ; http://n2t.net/addgene:162975 ; RRID:Addgene_162975)
