[The description below was written by a language model from this plasmid's Addgene catalogue record and pLannotate feature annotations shown in this document.]
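Description:
C453-E14: attB4-EF1p>-attB5 is a small (about 3.4 kb) Gateway entry clone built on the pDonr215 donor backbone and classed as a synthetic biology part rather than an expression vector in its own right. It is maintained in E. coli through a high-copy ColE1/pUC-type origin of replication and selected with kanamycin via an aminoglycoside phosphotransferase (KanR) gene. The rrnB T1 and T2 transcription terminators sit next to the cloning region, where they insulate the insert from read-through transcription coming from the plasmid backbone.

The sole payload is the human EF-1α promoter, a strong constitutive promoter of roughly 1.2 kb that is widely used to drive transgene expression in mammalian cells. It carries no downstream coding sequence, tag, reporter or polyadenylation signal. The promoter is bracketed by the attB4 and attB5 core recombination sequences, each overlapping a flanking attL-type fragment. This is the arrangement expected after a BP reaction into a donor vector, so the functional sites are in effect attL4- and attL5-type entry-clone sites; the automated annotation labels the flanks as attL1 fragments, presumably through sequence similarity.

Because these sites have different specificities, the promoter can be placed at a defined position and orientation in a multi-fragment Gateway LR reaction, upstream of separate entry clones carrying genes or tags and into a compatible destination vector. The stated purpose is to supply the EF1α promoter module for mammalian expression constructs, in line with combinatorial assembly of clone libraries by site-specific recombination.
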