Features (pLannotate 1.2.2; 9 found; start..end, strand, type, name):
      6..91      +  protein_bind   attL1 (fragment): mutant version of attL; recombination site for the Gateway® LR reaction LR Clonase™
     82..102     +  protein_bind   attB5: mutant version of attB; core recombination site for the Gateway® BP reaction BP Clonase™
    105..1283    -  promoter       EF-1α promoter: strong constitutive promoter for human elongation factor EF-1α
   1291..1311    -  protein_bind   attB4: mutant version of attB; core recombination site for the Gateway® BP reaction BP Clonase™
   1302..1387    -  protein_bind   attL1 (fragment): mutant version of attL; recombination site for the Gateway® LR reaction LR Clonase™
   1437..1480    -  terminator     rrnB T1 terminator: Escherichia coli rrnB; transcription terminator T1 from the E. coli rrnB gene
   1612..1639    +  terminator     rrnB T2 terminator: transcription terminator T2 from the E. coli rrnB gene
   1774..2362    -  rep_origin     ori: high-copy-number ColE1/pMB1/pBR322/pUC origin of replication
   2505..3314    -  CDS            KanR: aminoglycoside phosphotransferase; aph(3')-Ia; confers resistance to kanamycin in bacteria or G418 (Geneticin®) in eukaryotes
>Addgene plasmid #162975 | C453-E14: attB4-EF1p>-attB5 | addgene full sequence | sequence record 330901 | Addgene NGS Result
AGCTCCAAATAATGATTTTATTTTGACTGATAGTGACCTGTTCGTTGCAACAAATTGATAAGCAATGCTT
TTTTATAATGCCAACTTTGTATACAAAAGTTGGCTCACGACACCTGAAATGGAAGAAAAAAACTTTGAAC
CACTGTCTGAGGCTTGAGAATGAACCAAGATCCAAACTCAAAAAGGGCAAATTCCAAGGAGAATTACATC
AAGTGCCAAGCTGGCCTAACTTCAGTCTCCACCCACTCAGTGTGGGGAAACTCCATCGCATAAAACCCCT
CCCCCCAACCTAAAGACGACGTACTCCAAAAGCTCGAGAACTAATCGAGGTGCCTGGACGGCGCCCGGTA
CTCCGTGGAGTCACATGAAGCGACGGCTGAGGACGGAAAGGCCCTTTTCCTTTGTGTGGGTGACTCACCC
GCCCGCTCTCCCGAGCGCCGCGTCCTCCATTTTGAGCTCCCTGCAGCAGGGCCGGGAAGCGGCCATCTTT
CCGCTCACGCAACTGGTGCCGACCGGGCCAGCCTTGCCGCCCAGGGCGGGGCGATACACGGCGGCGCGAG
GCCAGGCACCAGAGCAGGCCGGCCAGCTTGAGACTACCCCCGTCCGATTCTCGGTGGCCGCGCTCGCAGG
CCCCGCCTCGCCGAACATGTGCGCTGGGACGCACGGGCCCCGTCGCCGCCCGCGGCCCCAAAAACCGAAA
TACCAGTGTGCAGATCTTGGCCCGCATTTACAAGACTATCTTGCCAGAAAAAAAGCGTCGCAGCAGGTCA
TCAAAAATTTTAAATGGCTAGAGACTTATCGAAAGCAGCGAGACAGGCGCGAAGGTGCCACCAGATTCGC
ACGCGGCGGCCCCAGCGCCCAGGCCAGGCCTCAACTCAAGCACGAGGCGAAGGGGCTCCTTAAGCGCAAG
GCCTCGAACTCTCCCACCCACTTCCAACCCGAAGCTCGGGATCAAGAATCACGTACTGCAGCCAGGTGGA
AGTAATTCAAGGCACGCAAGGGCCATAACCCGTAAAGAGGCCAGGCCCGCGGGAACCACACACGGCACTT
ACCTGTGTTCTGGCGGCAAACCCGTTGCGAAAAAGAACGTTCACGGCGACTACTGCACTTATATACGGTT
CTCCCCCACCCTCGGGAAAAAGGCGGAGCCAGTACACGACATCACTTTCCCAGTTTACCCCGCGCCACCT
TCTCTAGGCACCGGTTCAATTGCCGACCCCTCCCCCCAACTTCTCGGGGACTGTGGGCGATGTGCGCTCT
GCCCACTGACGGGCACCGGAGCCTCACGGCCAACTTTTCTATACAAAGTTGGCATTATAAAAAAGCATTG
CTTATCAATTTGTTGCAACGAACAGGTCACTATCAGTCAAAATAAAATCATTATTTGGAGCTCCATGGTA
GCGTTAACGCGAGAGTAGGGAACTGCCAGGCATCAAATAAAACGAAAGGCTCAGTCGGAAGACTGGGCCT
TTCGTTTTATCTGTTGTTTGTCGGTGAACGCTCTCCTGAGTAGGACAAATCCGCCGGGAGCGGATTTGAA
CGTTGTGAAGCAACGGCCCGGAGGGTGGCGGGCAGGACGCCCGCCATAAACTGCCAGGCATCAAACTAAG
CAGAAGGCCATCCTGACGGATGGCCTTTTTGCGTTTCTACAAACTCTTCCTGGCTAGCGGTAATACGGTT
ATCCACAGAATCAGGGGATAACGCAGGAAAGAACATGTGAGCAAAAGGCCAGCAAAAGGCCAGGAACCGT
AAAAAGGCCGCGTTGCTGGCGTTTTTCCATAGGCTCCGCCCCCCTGACGAGCATCACAAAAATCGACGCT
CAAGTCAGAGGTGGCGAAACCCGACAGGACTATAAAGATACCAGGCGTTTCCCCCTGGAAGCTCCCTCGT
GCGCTCTCCTGTTCCGACCCTGCCGCTTACCGGATACCTGTCCGCCTTTCTCCCTTCGGGAAGCGTGGCG
CTTTCTCATAGCTCACGCTGTAGGTATCTCAGTTCGGTGTAGGTCGTTCGCTCCAAGCTGGGCTGTGTGC
ACGAACCCCCCGTTCAGCCCGACCGCTGCGCCTTATCCGGTAACTATCGTCTTGAGTCCAACCCGGTAAG
ACACGACTTATCGCCACTGGCAGCAGCCACTGGTAACAGGATTAGCAGAGCGAGGTATGTAGGCGGTGCT
ACAGAGTTCTTGAAGTGGTGGCCTAACTACGGCTACACTAGAAGAACAGTATTTGGTATCTGCGCTCTGC
TGAAGCCAGTTACCTTCGGAAAAAGAGTTGGTAGCTCTTGATCCGGCAAACAAACCACCGCTGGTAGCGG
TGGTTTTTTTGTTTGCAAGCAGCAGATTACGCGCAGAAAAAAAGGATCTCAAGAAGATCCTTTGATCTTT
TCTACGGGGTCTGACGCTCAGTGGAACGAAAACTCACGTTAAGGGATTTTGGTCATGAGCTTGCGCCGTC
CCGTCAAGTCAGCGTAATGCTCTGCCGGTGTTACAACCAATTAACCAATTCTGATTAGAAAAACTCATCG
AGCATCAAATGAAACTGCAATTTATTCATATCAGGATTATCAATACCATATTTTTGAAAAAGCCGTTTCT
GTAATGAAGGAGAAAACTCACCGAGGCAGTTCCATAGGATGGCAAGATCCTGGTATCGGTCTGCGATTCC
GACTCGTCCAACATCAATACAACCTATTAATTTCCCCTCGTCAAAAATAAGGTTATCAAGTGAGAAATCA
CCATGAGTGACGACTGAATCCGGCGAGAATGGCAAAAGTTTATGCATTTCTTTCCAGACTTGTTCAACAG
GCCAGCCATTACGCTCGTCATCAAAATCACTCGCATCAACCAAACCGTTATTCATTCGTGATTGCGCCTG
AGCGAGACGAAATACGCGATCGCTGTTAAAAGGACAATTACAAACAGGAATCGAATGCAACCGGCGCAGG
AACACTGCCAGCGCATCAACAATATTTTCACCTGAATCAGGATATTCTTCTAATACCTGGAATGCTGTTT
TTCCGGGGATCGCAGTGGTGAGTAACCATGCATCATCAGGAGTACGGATAAAATGCTTGATGGTCGGAAG
AGGCATAAATTCCGTCAGCCAGTTTAGTCTGACCATCTCATCTGTAACATCATTGGCAACGCTACCTTTG
CCATGTTTCAGAAACAACTCTGGCGCATCGGGCTTCCCATACAAGCGATAGATTGTCGCACCTGATTGCC
CGACATTATCGCGAGCCCATTTATACCCATATAAATCAGCATCCATGTTGGAATTTAATCGCGGCCTCGA
CGTTTCCCGTTGAATATGGCTCATAACACCCCTTGTATTACTGTTTATGTAAGCAGACAGTTTTATTGTT
CATGATGATATATTTTTATCTTGTGCAATGTAACATCAGAGATTTTGAGACACGGGCCCTGCGCCCTGCA
GCTCTAG
